>Addgene plasmid #80971 | pCRISPaint-TagRFP-PuroR | addgene full sequence | sequence record 249714 | Addgene NGS Result
AATAAAATATCTTTATTTTCATTACATCTGTGTGTTGGTTTTTTGTGTGAATCGATAGTACTAACATACG
CTCTCCATCAAAACAAAACGAAACAAAACAAACTAGCAAAATAGGCTGTCCCCAGTGCAAGTGCAGGTGC
CAGAACATTTCTCTTAATGATAGCTAGCGGGCCAGTACCCAAAAAGCGGGGGGTCTGGTGGCAGTGGAGG
GGGATCCATGGTGTCTAAGGGCGAAGAGCTGATTAAGGAGAACATGCACATGAAGCTGTACATGGAGGGC
ACCGTGAACAACCACCACTTCAAGTGCACATCCGAGGGCGAAGGCAAGCCCTACGAGGGCACCCAGACCA
TGAGAATCAAGGTGGTCGAGGGCGGCCCTCTCCCCTTCGCCTTCGACATCCTGGCTACCAGCTTCATGTA
CGGCAGCAGAACCTTCATCAACCACACCCAGGGCATCCCCGACTTCTTTAAGCAGTCCTTCCCTGAGGGC
TTCACATGGGAGAGAGTCACCACATACGAAGACGGGGGCGTGCTGACCGCTACCCAGGACACCAGCCTCC
AGGACGGCTGCCTCATCTACAACGTCAAGATCAGAGGGGTGAACTTCCCATCCAACGGCCCTGTGATGCA
GAAGAAAACACTCGGCTGGGAGGCCAACACCGAGATGCTGTACCCCGCTGACGGCGGCCTGGAAGGCAGA
AGCGACATGGCCCTGAAGCTCGTGGGCGGGGGCCACCTGATCTGCAACTTCAAGACCACATACAGATCCA
AGAAACCCGCTAAGAACCTCAAGATGCCCGGCGTCTACTATGTGGACCACAGACTGGAAAGAATCAAGGA
GGCCGACAAAGAGACCTACGTCGAGCAGCACGAGGTGGCTGTGGCCAGATACTGCGACCTCCCTAGCAAA
CTGGGGCACAAACTTAATTCCGGAGGAGAGGGCAGAGGAAGTCTGCTAACATGCGGTGACGTCGAGGAGA
ATCCTGGCCCAATGACTGAATACAAGCCTACTGTCAGGTTGGCTACAAGAGACGACGTTCCTAGAGCCGT
GAGAACTCTGGCTGCAGCCTTCGCCGACTACCCCGCCACGAGACACACCGTTGACCCAGATCGGCATATT
GAGAGAGTGACTGAACTGCAGGAGCTGTTTCTTACAAGAGTTGGCCTCGACATAGGCAAGGTGTGGGTGG
CGGACGACGGCGCCGCCGTGGCCGTCTGGACCACTCCCGAATCAGTTGAGGCTGGCGCCGTATTCGCTGA
GATCGGCCCGAGAATGGCTGAGCTCAGCGGGAGTAGGCTCGCGGCACAGCAGCAAATGGAGGGACTGCTG
GCACCACACAGGCCCAAAGAACCCGCCTGGTTCCTGGCAACCGTCGGTGTATCTCCCGATCATCAGGGGA
AAGGTCTGGGCTCTGCCGTAGTGCTCCCTGGCGTGGAGGCAGCTGAGAGAGCAGGAGTACCTGCCTTCTT
GGAGACCTCCGCTCCAAGGAATCTTCCCTTCTATGAACGGTTGGGCTTCACCGTGACAGCCGACGTGGAA
GTCCCCGAAGGCCCCCGCACTTGGTGCATGACGAGGAAGCCTGGAGCGTGAGGGCCCGCTTCGAGCAGAC
ATGATAAGATACATTGATGAGTTTGGACAAACCACAACTAGAATGCAGTGAAAAAAATGCTTTATTTGTG
AAATTTGTGATGCTATTGCTTTATTTGTAACCATTATAAGCTGCAATAAACAAGTTAACAACAACAATTG
CATTCATTTTATGTTTCAGGTTCAGGGGGAGGTGTGGGAGGTTTTTTAAAGCAAGTAAAACCTCTACAAA
TGTGGTAAAATCGATAAAGATCCGTCGACCGATGCCCTTGAGAGCCTTCAACCCAGTCAGCTCCTTCCGG
TGGGCGCGGGGCATGACTATCGTCGCCGCACTTATGACTGTCTTCTTTATCATGCAACTCGTAGGACAGG
TGCCGGCAGCGCTCTTCCGCTTCCTCGCTCACTGACTCGCTGCGCTCGGTCGTTCGGCTGCGGCGAGCGG
TATCAGCTCACTCAAAGGCGGTAATACGGTTATCCACAGAATCAGGGGATAACGCAGGAAAGAACATGTG
AGCAAAAGGCCAGCAAAAGGCCAGGAACCGTAAAAAGGCCGCGTTGCTGGCGTTTTTCCATAGGCTCCGC
CCCCCTGACGAGCATCACAAAAATCGACGCTCAAGTCAGAGGTGGCGAAACCCGACAGGACTATAAAGAT
ACCAGGCGTTTCCCCCTGGAAGCTCCCTCGTGCGCTCTCCTGTTCCGACCCTGCCGCTTACCGGATACCT
GTCCGCCTTTCTCCCTTCGGGAAGCGTGGCGCTTTCTCATAGCTCACGCTGTAGGTATCTCAGTTCGGTG
TAGGTCGTTCGCTCCAAGCTGGGCTGTGTGCACGAACCCCCCGTTCAGCCCGACCGCTGCGCCTTATCCG
GTAACTATCGTCTTGAGTCCAACCCGGTAAGACACGACTTATCGCCACTGGCAGCAGCCACTGGTAACAG
GATTAGCAGAGCGAGGTATGTAGGCGGTGCTACAGAGTTCTTGAAGTGGTGGCCTAACTACGGCTACACT
AGAAGAACAGTATTTGGTATCTGCGCTCTGCTGAAGCCAGTTACCTTCGGAAAAAGAGTTGGTAGCTCTT
GATCCGGCAAACAAACCACCGCTGGTAGCGGTGGTTTTTTTGTTTGCAAGCAGCAGATTACGCGCAGAAA
AAAAGGATCTCAAGAAGATCCTTTGATCTTTTCTACGGGGTCTGACGCTCAGTGGAACGAAAACTCACGT
TAAGGGATTTTGGTCATGAGATTATCAAAAAGGATCTTCACCTAGATCCTTTTAAATTAAAAATGAAGTT
TTAAATCAATCTAAAGTATATATGAGTAAACTTGGTCTGACAGCGGCCGCAAATGCTAAACCACTGCAGT
GGTTACCAGTGCTTGATCAGTGAGGCACCGATCTCAGCGATCTGCCTATTTCGTTCGTCCATAGTGGCCT
GACTCCCCGTCGTGTAGATCACTACGATTCGTGAGGGCTTACCATCAGGCCCCAGCGCAGCAATGATGCC
GCGAGAGCCGCGTTCACCGGCCCCCGATTTGTCAGCAATGAACCAGCCAGCAGGGAGGGCCGAGCGAAGA
AGTGGTCCTGCTACTTTGTCCGCCTCCATCCAGTCTATGAGCTGCTGTCGTGATGCTAGAGTAAGAAGTT
CGCCAGTGAGTAGTTTCCGAAGAGTTGTGGCCATTGCTACTGGCATCGTGGTATCACGCTCGTCGTTCGG
TATGGCTTCGTTCAACTCTGGTTCCCAGCGGTCAAGCCGGGTCACATGATCACCCATATTATGAAGAAAT
GCAGTCAGCTCCTTAGGGCCTCCGATCGTTGTCAGAAGTAAGTTGGCCGCGGTGTTGTCGCTCATGGTAA
TGGCAGCACTACACAATTCTCTTACCGTCATGCCATCCGTAAGATGCTTTTCCGTGACCGGCGAGTACTC
AACCAAGTCGTTTTGTGAGTAGTGTATACGGCGACCAAGCTGCTCTTGCCCGGCGTCTATACGGGACAAC
ACCGCGCCACATAGCAGTACTTTGAAAGTGCTCATCATCGGGAATCGTTCTTCGGGGCGGAAAGACTCAA
GGATCTTGCCGCTATTGAGATCCAGTTCGATATAGCCCACTCTTGCACCCAGTTGATCTTCAGCATCTTT
TACTTTCACCAGCGTTTCGGGGTGTGCAAAAACAGGCAAGCAAAATGCCGCAAAGAAGGGAATGAGTGCG
ACACGAAAATGTTGGATGCTCATACTCGTCCTTTTTCAATATTATTGAAGCATTTATCAGGGTTACTAGT
ACGTCTCTCAAGGATAAGTAAGTAATATTAAGGTACGGGAGGTATTGGACAGGCCGC
Features (pLannotate 1.2.2; 10 found; start..end, strand, type, name):
      1..49      +  polyA_signal   poly(A) signal: synthetic polyadenylation signal
     63..154     +  misc_feature   pause site: RNA polymerase II transcriptional pause signal from the human α2 globin gene
    218..929     +  CDS            TagRFP (fragment): monomeric derivative of red fluorescent protein from Entacmaea quadricolor (Merzlyak et al., 2007) mammalian codon-optimized
    992..1588    +  CDS            pac: PUAC_STRAD - Protein predicted: Swiss-Prot protein existence level 4. Detoxification of puromycin. From Streptomyces alboniger.
   1615..1736    -  polyA_signal   SV40 poly(A) signal: SV40 polyadenylation signal
   1759..1827    -  CDS            large T antigen (fragment): large T antigen from SV40 (simian virus 40)
   1843..1975    +  CDS            TcR (fragment): tetracycline efflux protein; tet; confers resistance to tetracycline
   2155..2743    -  rep_origin     ori: high-copy-number ColE1/pMB1/pBR322/pUC origin of replication
   2943..3803    -  CDS            AmpR: β-lactamase confers resistance to ampicillin, carbenicillin, and related antibiotics
   3804..3845    -  promoter       AmpR promoter (fragment): bla
