[The description below was written by a language model from this plasmid's Addgene catalogue record and pLannotate feature annotations shown in this document.]
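Description:
pCRISPaint-TagRFP-PuroR is a small (about 3.9 kb) universal donor plasmid for the CRISPaint gene-tagging system, built on the pCRISPaint backbone. It is maintained in E. coli through a high-copy ColE1/pUC-type origin and selected with ampicillin via the β-lactamase (AmpR) gene. Short annotated fragments of a tetracycline resistance gene and of SV40 large T antigen appear to be non-functional backbone remnants, the latter overlapping the region around the SV40 polyadenylation signal.

The payload is a promoterless tagging cassette. A mammalian codon-optimised TagRFP coding sequence, a monomeric red fluorescent protein derived from Entacmaea quadricolor, is followed about 60 nt downstream by the puromycin N-acetyltransferase gene (pac) from Streptomyces alboniger, and then by an SV40 poly(A) region. The element occupying the gap between the two reading frames is not annotated, so the record does not state how they are linked. Upstream of the cassette sit a synthetic poly(A) signal and the human α2-globin RNA polymerase II pause site, which together would be expected to suppress read-through transcription from the plasmid backbone. Because the record lists no promoter, red fluorescence and puromycin resistance should arise only when the cassette is integrated in frame downstream of an actively expressed endogenous gene.

As the associated publication title indicates, CRISPaint relies on a ligase-4-dependent, homology-independent mechanism for modular, base-specific tagging. The donor therefore needs no gene-specific homology arms and can be reused across targets. It is used to create C-terminal TagRFP fusions of endogenous proteins in mammalian cells, with puromycin enrichment of correctly tagged cells. The other components the system needs are not part of this plasmid.
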