Addgene plasmid #80971: pCRISPaint-TagRFP-PuroR
Purpose: CRISPaint gene tagging
Depositing lab: Veit Hornung. Depositing organization: Universitaetsklinikum Bonn. Publication: CRISPaint allows modular base-specific gene tagging using a ligase-4-dependent mechanism. Schmid-Burgk JL, Honing K, Ebert TS, Hornung V. Nat Commun. 2016 Jul 28;7:12338. doi: 10.1038/ncomms12338. PubMed 27465542.
Backbone
  Vector backbone: pCRISPaint
  Backbone manufacturer: Veit Hornung group
  Vector type: gene tagging
Growth in bacteria
  Bacterial resistance: Ampicillin, 100 μg/mL
  Growth temperature: 30°C
  Growth strain: DH10B
  Copy number: High Copy
Gene/Insert
  Gene/Insert name: TagRFP
  Species: Synthetic
  Promoter: none
  Cloning method: Restriction Enzyme; 5′ cloning site unknown (unknown if destroyed); 3′ cloning site unknown (unknown if destroyed)
  Sequencing primers: 5′ CGATAGTACTAACATACGCTCTCCA; 3′ CACTGCATTCTAGTTGTGGTTTGTC
Terms and licenses: Academic/Nonprofit Terms; Industry Terms: Not Available to Industry
How to cite: pCRISPaint-TagRFP-PuroR was a gift from Veit Hornung (Addgene plasmid # 80971 ; http://n2t.net/addgene:80971 ; RRID:Addgene_80971)
