>Addgene plasmid #80971 | pCRISPaint-TagRFP-PuroR | addgene partial sequence | sequence record 158558 | RVprimer3 5'-CTAGCAAAATAGGCTGTCCC-3'
TGATAGCTAGCGGGCCAGTACCCAAAAAGCGGGGGGTCTGGTGGCAGTGGAGGGGGATCCATGGTGTCTA
AGGGCGAAGAGCTGATTAAGGAGAACATGCACATGAAGCTGTACATGGAGGGCACCGTGAACAACCACCA
CTTCAAGTGCACATCCGAGGGCGAAGGCAAGCCCTACGAGGGCACCCAGACCATGAGAATCAAGGTGGTC
GAGGGCGGCCCTCTCCCCTTCGCCTTCGACATCCTGGCTACCAGCTTCATGTACGGCAGCAGAACCTTCA
TCAACCACACCCAGGGCATCCCCGACTTCTTTAAGCAGTCCTTCCCTGAGGGCTTCACATGGGAGAGAGT
CACCACATACGAAGACGGGGGCGTGCTGACCGCTACCCAGGACACCAGCCTCCAGGACGGCTGCCTCATC
TACAACGTCAAGATCAGAGGGGTGAACTTCCCATCCAACGGCCCTGTGATGCAGAAGAAAACACTCGGCT
GGGAGGCCAACACCGAGATGCTGTACCCCGCTGACGGCGGCCTGGAAGGCAGAAGCGACATGGCCCTGAA
GCTCGTGGGCGGGGGCCACCTGATCTGCAACTTCAAGACCACATACAGATCCAAGAAACCCGCTAAGAAC
CTCAAGATGCCCGGCGTCTACTATGTGGACCACAGACTGGAAAGAATCAAGGAGGCCGACAAAGAGACCT
ACGTCGAGCAGCACGAGGTGGCTGTGGCCAGATACTGCGACCTCCCTAGCAAACTGGGGCACAAACTTAA
TTCCGGAGGAGAGGGCAG
