>Addgene plasmid #80971 | pCRISPaint-TagRFP-PuroR | addgene partial sequence | sequence record 158559 | EBV-rev 5'-GTGGTTTGTCCAAACTCATC-3'
GCGGGCCCTCACGCTCCAGGCTTCCTCGTCATGCACCAAGTGCGGGGGCCTTCGGGGACTTCCACGTCGG
CTGTCACGGTGAAGCCCAACCGTTCATAGAAGGGAAGATTCCTTGGAGCGGAGGTCTCCAAGAAGGCAGG
TACTCCTGCTCTCTCAGCTGCCTCCACGCCAGGGAGCACTACGGCAGAGCCCAGACCTTTCCCCTGATGA
TCGGGAGATACACCGACGGTTGCCAGGAACCAGGCGGGTTCTTTGGGCCTGTGTGGTGCCAGCAGTCCCT
CCATTTGCTGCTGTGCCGCGAGCCTACTCCCGCTGAGCTCAGCCATTCTCGGGCCGATCTCAGCGAATAC
GGCGCCAGCCTCAACTGATTCGGGAGTGGTCCAGACGGCCACGGCGGCGCCGTCGTCCGCCACCCACACC
TTGCCTATGTCGAGGCCAACTCTTGTAAGAAACAGCTCCTGCAGTTCAGTCACTCTCTCAATATGCCGAT
CTGGGTCAACGGTGTGTCTCGTGGCGGGGTAGTCGGCGAAGGCTGCAGCCAGAGTTCTCACGGCTCTAGG
AACGTCGTCTCTTGTAGCCAACCTGACAGTAGGCTTGTATTCAGTCATTGGGCCAGGATTCTCCTCGACG
TCACCGCATGTTAGCAGACTTCCTCTGCCCTCTCCTCCGGAATTAAGTTTGTGCCCCAGTTTGCTAGGGA
GGTCGCAGTATCTGGCCACAGCCACCTCGTGCTGCTCGACGTAGGTCTCTTTGTCGGCCTCCTTGATTCT
TTCCAGTCTGTGGTCCACATAGTAGACGCCGGGCATCTTGAGGTTCTTAGCGGGTTTCTTGGATCTGTAT
GTGGTCTTGAAGTTGCAGATCAGGTGGCCCCCGCCCACGAGCTTCAGGGCCATGTCGCTTCTGCCTTCCA
GGCCGCCGTCAGCGGGGTACAGCATCTCGGTGTTGGCCTCCCAGCCGAGT
